>Addgene plasmid #213044 | pSplit-SWITCHER1-TF1-dsRED | addgene full sequence | sequence record 434016 | Addgene NGS Result
TGATAAGATACATTGATGAGTTTGGACAAACCACAACTAGAATGCAGTGAAAAAAATGCTTTATTTGTGA
AATTTGTGATGCTATTGCTTTATTTGTAACCATTATAAGCTGCAATAAACAAGTTAACAACAACAATTGC
ATTCATTTTATGTTTCAGGTTCAGGGGGAGGTGTGGGAGGTTTTTTAATGAGGTAGTAGGTTGTATACGG
AGCTTCCAGTTTAGCCGTCGAGCCAGTTTAGCCATCGACATAACTTCGTATAGCATACATTATACGAAGT
TATACTAGTGATATCCATGGCCTCCTCCGAGAACGTCATCACCGAGTTCATGCGCTTCAAGGTGCGCATG
GAGGGCACCGTGAACGGCCACGAGTTCGAGATCGAGGGCGAGGGCGAGGGCCGCCCCTACGAGGGCCACA
ACACCGTGAAGCTGAAGGTGACCAAGGGCGGCCCCCTGCCCTTCGCCTGGGACATCCTGTCCCCCCAGTT
CCAGTACGGCTCCAAGGTGTACGTGAAGCACCCCGCCGACATCCCCGACTACAAGAAGCTGTCCTTCCCC
GAGGGCTTCAAGTGGGAGCGCGTGATGAACTTCGAGGACGGCGGCGTGGCGACCGTGACCCAGGACTCCT
CCCTGCAGGACGGCTGCTTCATCTACAAGGTGAAGTTCATCGGCGTGAACTTCCCCTCCGACGGCCCCGT
GATGCAGAAGAAGACCATGGGCTGGGAGGCCTCCACCGAGCGCCTGTACCCCCGCGACGGCGTGCTGAAG
GGCGAGACCCACAAGGCCCTGAAGCTGAAGGACGGCGGCCACTACCTGGTGGAGTTCAAGTCCATCTACA
TGGCCAAGAAGCCCGTGCAGCTGCCCGGCTACTACTACGTGGACGCCAAGCTGGACATCACCTCCCACAA
CGAGGACTACACCATCGTGGAGCAGTACGAGCGCACCGAGGGCCGCCACCACCTGTTCCTGTAGCGGGAT
ATCCGGGATTCGTCAGTAGGGTTGTAAAGGTTTTTCTTTTCCTGAGAAAACAACCTTTTGTTTTCTCAGG
TTTTGCTTTTTGGCCTTTCCCTAGCTTTAAAAAAAAAGGACGAAACACCACGCGTCTGGCCTAACTGGCC
GGTACCTGGTATTGGACAGGCCGCAATAAAATATCTTTATTTTCATTACATCTGTGTGTTGGTTTTTTGT
GTGAATCGATAGTACTAACATACGCTCTCCATCAAAACAAAACGAAACAAAACAAACTAGCAAAATAGGC
TGTCCCCAGTGCAAGTGCAGGTGCCAGAACATTTCTCTGGATCCTGCCATGTGTCCACTGAGCGCGGCCG
CAGGAACCCCTAGTGATGGAGTTGGCCACTCCCTCTCTGCGCGCTCGCTCGCTCACTGAGGCCGGGCGAC
CAAAGGTCGCCCGACGCCCGGGCTTTGCCCGGGCGGCCTCAGTGAGCGAGCGAGCGCGCAGCTGCCTGCA
GGGGCGCCTGATGCGGTATTTTCTCCTTACGCATCTGTGCGGTATTTCACACCGCATA
[95 nt withheld, positions 1529-1623]
T
[46 nt withheld, positions 1625-1670]
C
[141 nt withheld, positions 1672-1812]
CCTTTGACGTTGGAGTCCACGTTCTTT
[37 nt withheld, positions 1840-1876]
ACTCTATCTCGGGCTATTCTTTTGATTTATAAGGGATTTTGCCGATTTCGGTCTATTGGTTAAAAAATGA
GCTGATTTAACAAAAATTTAACGCGAATTTTAACAAAATATTAACGTTTACAATTTTATGGTGCACTCTC
AGTACAATCTGCTCTGATGCCGCATAGTTAAGCCAGCCCCGACACCCGCCAACACCCGCTGACGCGCCCT
GACGGGCTTGTCTGCTCCCGGCATCCGCTTACAGACAAGCTGTGACCGTCTCCGGGAGCTGCATGTGTCA
GAGGTTTTCACCGTCATCACCGAAACGCGCGAGACGAAAGGGCCTCGTGATACGCCTATTTTTATAGGTT
AATGTCATGATAATAATGGTTTCTTAGACGTCAGGTGGCACTTTTCGGGGAAATGTGCGCGGAACCCCTA
TTTGTTTATTTTTCTAAATACATTCAAATATGTATCCGCTCATGAGACAATAACCCTGATAAATGCTTCA
ATAATATTGAAAAAGGAAGAGTATGAGTATTCAACATTTCCGTGTCGCCCTTATTCCCTTTTTTGCGGCA
TTTTGCCTTCCTGTTTTTGCTCACCCAGAAACGCTGGTGAAAGTAAAAGATGCTGAAGATCAGTTGGGTG
CACGAGTGGGTTACATCGAACTGGATCTCAACAGCGGTAAGATCCTTGAGAGTTTTCGCCCCGAAGAACG
TTTTCCAATGATGAGCACTTTTAAAGTTCTGCTATGTGGCGCGGTATTATCCCGTATTGACGCCGGGCAA
GAGCAACTCGGTCGCCGCATACACTATTCTCAGAATGACTTGGTTGAGTACTCACCAGTCACAGAAAAGC
ATCTTACGGATGGCATGACAGTAAGAGAATTATGCAGTGCTGCCATAACCATGAGTGATAACACTGCGGC
CAACTTACTTCTGACAACGATCGGAGGACCGAAGGAGCTAACCGCTTTTTTGCACAACATGGGGGATCAT
GTAACTCGCCTTGATCGTTGGGAACCGGAGCTGAATGAAGCCATACCAAACGACGAGCGTGACACCACGA
TGCCTGTAGCAATGGCAACAACGTTGCGCAAACTATTAACTGGCGAACTACTTACTCTAGCTTCCCGGCA
ACAATTAATAGACTGGATGGAGGCGGATAAAGTTGCAGGACCACTTCTGCGCTCGGCCCTTCCGGCTGGC
TGGTTTATTGCTGATAAATCTGGAGCCGGTGAGCGTGGAAGCCGCGGTATCATTGCAGCACTGGGGCCAG
ATGGTAAGCCCTCCCGTATCGTAGTTATCTACACGACGGGGAGTCAGGCAACTATGGATGAACGAAATAG
ACAGATCGCTGAGATAGGTGCCTCACTGATTAAGCATTGGTAACTGTCAGACCAAGTTTACTCATATATA
CTTTAGATTGATTTAAAACTTCATTTTTAATTTAAAAGGATCTAGGTGAAGATCCTTTTTGATAATCTCA
TGACCAAAATCCCTTAACGTGAGTTTTCGTTCCACTGAGCGTCAGACCCCGTAGAAAAGATCAAAGGATC
TTCTTGAGATCCTTTTTTTCTGCGCGTAATCTGCTGCTTGCAAACAAAAAAACCACCGCTACCAGCGGTG
GTTTGTTTGCCGGATCAAGAGCTACCAACTCTTTTTCCGAAGGTAACTGGCTTCAGCAGAGCGCAGATAC
CAAATACTGTTCTTCTAGTGTAGCCGTAGTTAGGCCACCACTTCAAGAACTCTGTAGCACCGCCTACATA
CCTCGCTCTGCTAATCCTGTTACCAGTGGCTGCTGCCAGTGGCGATAAGTCGTGTCTTACCGGGTTGGAC
TCAAGACGATAGTTACCGGATAAGGCGCAGCGGTCGGGCTGAACGGGGGGTTCGTGCACACAGCCCAGCT
TGGAGCGAACGACCTACACCGAACTGAGATACCTACAGCGTGAGCTATGAGAAAGCGCCACGCTTCCCGA
AGGGAGAAAGGCGGACAGGTATCCGGTAAGCGGCAGGGTCGGAACAGGAGAGCGCACGAGGGAGCTTCCA
GGGGGAAACGCCTGGTATCTTTATAGTCCTGTCGGGTTTCGCCACCTCTGACTTGAGCGTCGATTTTTGT
GATGCTCGTCAGGGGGGCGGAGCCTATGGAAAAACGCCAGCAACGCGGCCTTTTTACGGTTCCTGGCCTT
TTGCTGGCCTTTTGCTCACATGTAGGTCACGGTCTCGAAGCCGCGGTGCGGGTGCCAGGGCGTGCCCTTG
GGCTCCCCGGGCGCGTACTCCACCTCACCCATCTGGTACCCGTTACATAACTTACGGTAAATGGCCCGCC
TGGCTGACCGCCCAACGACCCCCGCCCATTGACGTCAATAGTAACGCCAATAGGGACTTTCCATTGACGT
CAATGGGTGGAGTATTTACGGTAAACTGCCCACTTGGCAGTACATCAAGTGTATCATATGCCAAGTACGC
CCCCTATTGACGTCAATGACGGTAAATGGCCCGCCTGGCATTGTGCCCAGTACATGACCTTATGGGACTT
TCCTACTTGGCAGTACATCTACGTATTAGTCATCGCTATTACCATGGTCGAGGTGAGCCCCACGTTCTGC
TTCACTCTCCCCATCTCCCCCCCCTCCCCACCCCCAATTTTGTATTTATTTATTTTTTAATTATTTTGTG
CAGCGATGGGGGCGGGGGGGGGGGGGGGGGGGGCCCGGGGGGGGGGGGGGGGGGGGGGGGGGGGGGGGGG
GGGGGGGGGGGGGGGGGGGGGGGGGGCCGCCCAGGCGGGGCGGGGCGGGGGGGGGGGGGGGTGGGGGGGG
GGGGGGGGGGGCGGGGCCCGGGGAGAGCGGAAGGCGGGGGGGGGGGGGGCGGGGGGGGGCGCGGCGGTGC
GGCGGCAGCCAATCAGAGCGGCGCGCTCCGAAAGTTTCCTTTTATGGCGAGGCGGCGGCGGCGGCGGCCC
TATAAAAAGCGAAGCGCGCGGCGGGCGGGAGTCGCTGCGCGCTGCCTTCGCCCCGTGCCCCGCTCCGCCG
CCGCCTCGCGCCGCCCGCCCCGGCTCTGACTGACCGCGTTACTCCCACAGGTGAGCGGGCGGGACGGCCC
TTCTCCTCCGGGCTGTAATTAGCTGAGCAAGAGGTAAGGGTTTAAGGGATGGTTGGTTGGTGGGGTATTA
ATGTTTAATTACCTGGAGCACCTGCCTGAAATCACTTTTTTTCAGGTTGGACCGGTGTAATACGACTCAC
TATAGGGAAGCTTCCGTATACAACCTACTACCTCATAACATATGATATCGATAACTTCGTATAGCATACA
TTATACGAAGTTATCCGCGGGCCCGGGATCCACCGGTCGCCGCCACCATGTCCAATTTACTGACCGTACA
CCAAAATTTGCCTGCATTACCGGTCGATGCAACGAGTGATGAGGTTCGCAAGAACCTGATGGACATGTTC
AGGGATCGCCAGGCGTTTTCTGAGCATACCTGGAAAATGCTTCTGTCCGTTTGCCGGTCGTGGGCGGCAT
GGTGCAAGTTGAATAACCGGAAATGGTTTCCCCCAGAACCTGAAGATGTTCGCGATTATCTTCTATATCT
TCAGGCGCGCGGTCTGGCAGTAAAAACTATCCAGCAACATTTGGGCCAGCTAAACATGCTTCATCGTCGG
TCCGGGCTGCCACGACCAAGTGACAGCAATGCTGTTTCACTGGTTATGCGGCGGATCCGAAAAGAAAACG
TTGATGCCGGTGAACGTGCAAAACAGGCTCTAGCGTTCGAACGCACTGATTTCGACCAGGTTCGTTCACT
CATGGAAAATAGCGATCGCTGCCAGGATATACGTAATCTGGCATTTCTGGGGATTGCTTATAACACCCTG
TTACGTATAGCCGAAATTGCCAGGATCAGGGTTAAAGATATCTCACGTACTGACGGTGGGAGAATGTTAA
TCCATATTGGCAGAACGAAAACGCTGGTTAGCACCGCAGGTGTAGAGAAGGCACTTAGCCTGGGGGTAAC
TAAACTGGTCGAGCGATGGATTTCCGTCTCTGGTGTAGCTGATGATCCGAATAACTACCTGTTTTGCCGG
GTCAGAAAAAATGGTGTTGCCGCGCCATCTGCCACCAGCCAGCTATCAACTCGCGCCCTGGAAGGGATTT
TTGAAGCAACTCATCGATTGATTTACGGCGCTAAGGATGACTCTGGTCAGAGATACCTGGCCTGGTCTGG
ACACAGTGCCCGTGTCGGAGCCGCGCGAGATTGAATTCTTTCTCTGGCCTAACTGGCCGGTACCTCGAGC
CGTATACAACCTACTACCTCATTCCCAGAGCTCGAATTAATTCATCGATGATGATCCAGACA
Features (pLannotate 1.2.2; 24 found; start..end, strand, type, name):
    250..283     +  protein_bind   loxP: Cre-mediated recombination occurs in the 8-bp core sequence (GCATACAT). Cre recombinase
    297..974     +  CDS            DsRed2: improved tetrameric variant of DsRed fluorescent protein mammalian codon-optimized
   1145..1193    +  polyA_signal   poly(A) signal: synthetic polyadenylation signal
   1207..1298    +  misc_feature   pause site: RNA polymerase II transcriptional pause signal from the human α2 globin gene
   1332..1472    +  repeat_region  AAV2 ITR: inverted terminal repeat of adeno-associated virus serotype 2 inverted
   1477..1528    -  misc_feature   bom (fragment): basis of mobility region from pBR322
   1547..2002    +  rep_origin     f1 ori (sequence partly withheld): f1 bacteriophage origin of replication; arrow indicates direction of (+) strand synthesis
   2003..2052    -  misc_feature   bom (fragment): basis of mobility region from pBR322
   2154..2189    -  CDS            rop (fragment): Rop protein, which maintains plasmids at low copy number; rop
   2284..2388    +  promoter       AmpR promoter: bla
   2389..3249    +  CDS            AmpR: β-lactamase; bla; confers resistance to ampicillin, carbenicillin, and related antibiotics
   3420..4008    +  rep_origin     ori: high-copy-number ColE1/pMB1/pBR322/pUC origin of replication
   4080..4149    +  protein_bind   attB: attB site for the φC31 integrase (Groth et al., 2000) phage φC31 integrase
   4157..4442    +  enhancer       CMV enhancer: human cytomegalovirus immediate early enhancer; contains an 18-bp deletion relative to the standard CMV enhancer
   4444..4565    +  promoter       chicken β-actin promoter (fragment): contains a 21-bp deletion relative to the standard chicken β-actin promoter
   4573..4594    +  promoter       chicken β-actin promoter (fragment): No description available
   4663..4684    +  promoter       chicken β-actin promoter (fragment): contains a 21-bp deletion relative to the standard chicken β-actin promoter
   4717..4843    +  promoter       chicken β-actin promoter (fragment): contains a 21-bp deletion relative to the standard chicken β-actin promoter
   4844..5071    +  intron         hybrid intron: hybrid between chicken β-actin (CBA) and minute virus of mice (MMV) introns (Gray et al., 2011)
   5084..5102    +  promoter       T7 promoter: promoter for bacteriophage T7 RNA polymerase
   5147..5180    +  protein_bind   loxP: Cre-mediated recombination occurs in the 8-bp core sequence (GCATACAT). Cre recombinase
   5181..5203    +  misc_feature   MCS (fragment): multiple cloning site
   5214..6107    +  CDS            Cre (fragment): site-specific recombinase Cre is a site-specific recombinase from bacteriophage P1. Recombination occurs at loxP sequences.
   6199..125     -  polyA_signal   SV40 poly(A) signal (across the origin): SV40 polyadenylation signal
