[The description below was written by a language model from this plasmid's Addgene catalogue record and pLannotate feature annotations shown in this document.]
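Description:
pSplit-SWITCHER1-TF1-dsRED is a mammalian expression plasmid built on the pX330 CRISPR backbone that carries a CRISPR/Cas12a-inducible, self-excising Cre cassette with a red fluorescent readout. It is propagated in E. coli as a high-copy plasmid through a ColE1/pUC-type origin with ampicillin selection (β-lactamase under its own promoter). The annotated sequence also retains an f1 phage origin, a single AAV2 ITR, and a φC31 attB site just upstream of the promoter. The catalogue lists about 6.1 kb, while the sequenced record is slightly longer at roughly 6.2 kb.

The payload is driven by the CBh promoter, annotated here as a CMV enhancer, chicken β-actin promoter fragments and a hybrid CBA/MVM intron, followed by a short T7 promoter. Downstream sits a loxP site, a Cre coding region annotated only as a fragment, an SV40 polyadenylation signal annotated on the reverse strand, and a second loxP in the same orientation. After that come DsRed2, a synthetic poly(A) signal and a transcriptional pause site. In this arrangement the floxed Cre unit itself acts as the Lox-Stop-Lox element. Once functional Cre is produced, it should excise its own gene and place DsRed2 directly under the promoter, so red fluorescence reports the switch.

According to the stated purpose, Cre is in a split, inactive form until Cas12a editing induces it. The record does not describe how the interruption is built, what the "TF1" target element is, or how cleavage restores Cre. No Cas nuclease or guide RNA cassette is annotated, so these are presumably supplied separately. The construct serves as a reporter version of the SWITCHER system for monitoring CRISPR-triggered Cre activation in mammalian cells.
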