Addgene plasmid #213044: pSplit-SWITCHER1-TF1-dsRED
Purpose: A CRISPR/Cas12a-inducible Split-Cre construct with dsRED as a reporter after the Lox-Stop-Lox cassette
Depositing lab: Petr Bartunek. Depositing organization: Institute of Molecular Genetics of the Czech Academy of Sciences. Publication: SWITCHER, a CRISPR-inducible floxed wild-type Cre regulating CRISPR activity. Schuster B, Dobiasovska I, Curcic J, Pajer P, Borna S, Bartunek P. Commun Biol. 2025 Jul 2;8(1):982. doi: 10.1038/s42003-025-08427-8. PubMed 40596718.
Backbone
  Vector backbone: pX330
  Total vector size (bp): 6105
  Vector type: Mammalian Expression, CRISPR
Growth in bacteria
  Bacterial resistance: Ampicillin, 100 μg/mL
  Growth temperature: 37°C
  Growth strain: DH5alpha
  Copy number: High Copy
Gene/Insert
  Gene/Insert name: Split-SWITCHER1-TF1-dsRED
  Insert size (bp): 2447
  Promoter: cBH
  Cloning method: Gibson Cloning
  Sequencing primers: 5′ T7
Terms and licenses: Academic/Nonprofit Terms; Industry Terms: Not Available to Industry
How to cite: pSplit-SWITCHER1-TF1-dsRED was a gift from Petr Bartunek (Addgene plasmid # 213044 ; http://n2t.net/addgene:213044 ; RRID:Addgene_213044)
